Addgene plasmid #224851: pUBC(k)-AT5G16830-mKOk
Purpose: Plasmid for expression of AT5G16830.1 coding sequence tagged with mKOk in plants
Depositing lab: Rebecca Roston. Depositing organization: University of Nebraska at Lincoln. Publication: Lipid Metabolism and Contact Site Homologs Are Enriched at the Chloroplast Envelope-Thylakoid Interface. LaBrant EW, Smith CN, Torres-Gerena AD, Ishimwe J, Huang F, Tullis A, Litterer L, Modi B, Naldrett MJ, Altartouri B, Roston RL. bioRxiv 2025.06.20.660776; doi: https://doi.org/10.1101/2025.06.20.660776.
Backbone
  Vector backbone: pUBC(k)-DEST-mKOk
  Vector type: Plant Expression
Growth in bacteria
  Bacterial resistance: Spectinomycin, 50 μg/mL
  Growth temperature: 37°C
  Growth strain: DH5alpha
  Copy number: High Copy
Gene/Insert
  Gene/Insert name: AT5G16830.1
  Species: A. thaliana (mustard weed)
  Entrez Gene: SYP21 (a.k.a. ATPEP12, ATSYP21, PEP12, PEP12P, SYNTAXIN OF PLANTS 21, SYP21)
  Cloning method: Gateway Cloning
Terms and licenses: Academic/Nonprofit Terms; Industry Terms: Not Available to Industry
Depositor comments: Please visit https://doi.org/10.1101/2025.06.20.660776 for bioRxiv preprint.
How to cite: pUBC(k)-AT5G16830-mKOk was a gift from Rebecca Roston (Addgene plasmid # 224851 ; http://n2t.net/addgene:224851 ; RRID:Addgene_224851)
