[The description below was written by a language model from this plasmid's Addgene catalogue record and pLannotate feature annotations shown in this document.]
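Description:
pUBC(k)-AT5G16830-mKOk is a binary T-DNA plant expression plasmid of 11,687 nt, made by Gateway recombination of the Arabidopsis thaliana AT5G16830.1 coding sequence into the pUBC(k)-DEST-mKOk destination vector. The backbone carries a high-copy ColE1/pUC-type origin with a pBR322 bom site for propagation in E. coli. It also has the pVS1 oriV, RepA and StaA functions, which allow replication and stable maintenance in Agrobacterium. Bacterial selection is by spectinomycin through an aadA (SmR) gene. Nopaline-type left and right border repeats define the region that would be transferred into plant cells.

Within the T-DNA, the insert encodes SYP21 (also known as PEP12), a syntaxin thought to act in docking or fusion of transport vesicles at the prevacuolar membrane. The coding sequence is flanked by attB1 and attB2 sites left by the Gateway reaction. It is followed by the monomeric orange fluorescent protein mKOκ, an arrangement consistent with a C-terminal fluorescent fusion, and the unit ends with a CaMV polyadenylation signal. No promoter is annotated in the roughly 660 nt upstream of attB1. The pUBC name suggests a ubiquitin-type plant promoter, but the record does not state this explicitly. A second cassette, consisting of the NOS promoter, nos-nptII (KanR) and the NOS terminator, provides kanamycin selection of transformed plant tissue, which probably accounts for the "(k)" in the name. Remnants of lacZα, the lac promoter/operator and pUC cloning sites are carried over from the parental vector.

The stated purpose is expression of mKOκ-tagged AT5G16830.1 in plants, which allows the protein to be visualised by fluorescence microscopy. The associated study concerns proteins at the chloroplast envelope–thylakoid interface.
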