Features (pLannotate 1.2.2; 31 found; start..end, strand, type, name):
    669..693     +  protein_bind   attB1: mutant version of attB; recombination site for the Gateway® BP reaction BP Clonase™
    696..1532    +  CDS            SYP21: SYP21_ARATH - Experimental evidence at protein level: Swiss-Prot protein existence level 1. May function in the docking or fusion of transport vesicles with the prevacuolar membrane. From Arabidopsis thaliana (Mouse-ear cress).
   1534..1558    -  protein_bind   attB2: mutant version of attB; recombination site for the Gateway® BP reaction BP Clonase™
   1611..2264    +  CDS            mKO&kappa;: mKO&kappa; is a basic (constitutively fluorescent) orange fluorescent protein published in 2008, derived from Verrillofungia concinna. It has low acid sensitivity.
   2339..2498    +  polyA_signal   CaMV poly(A) signal (fragment): cauliflower mosaic virus polyadenylation signal
   2499..2518    +  misc_feature   MCS (fragment): pUC18/19 multiple cloning site
   2539..2557    -  promoter       SP6 promoter: promoter for bacteriophage SP6 RNA polymerase
   2626..2644    -  promoter       T7 promoter: promoter for bacteriophage T7 RNA polymerase
   2647..2804    +  CDS            lacZα (fragment): LacZα fragment of β-galactosidase; lacZ fragment
   2825..3008    +  promoter       NOS promoter: nopaline synthase promoter NOS promoter
   3009..3830    +  CDS            KanR: fusion between an N-terminal peptide of nopaline synthase and Tn5 aminoglycoside phosphotransferase; nos-nptII; confers resistance to kanamycin
   3851..4009    +  CDS            ble (fragment): BLE_KLEPN - Experimental evidence at protein level: Swiss-Prot protein existence level 1. Binding protein with a strong affinity to the bleomycin family of antibiotics. Binds to CL990; an antimitotic-antibiotic compound. From Klebsiella pneumoniae.
   4006..4431    +  CDS            nos (fragment): DHNO_AGRT7 - Protein inferred from homology: Swiss-Prot protein existence level 3. From Agrobacterium tumefaciens (strain T37).
   4455..4707    +  terminator     NOS terminator: nopaline synthase terminator and poly(A) signal
   4800..4824    -  misc_feature   LB T-DNA repeat: left border repeat from nopaline C58 T-DNA
   5083..5106    +  promoter       Pc promoter (fragment): intI1 (promoter lies within the coding sequence); class 1 integron promoter
   5282..5338    +  CDS            GmR (fragment): gentamycin acetyltransferase; aacC1; confers resistance to gentamycin
   5349..6136    +  CDS            SmR (fragment): aminoglycoside adenylyltransferase (Murphy, 1985); aadA; confers resistance to spectinomycin and streptomycin
   6382..6970    +  rep_origin     ori: high-copy-number ColE1/pMB1/pBR322/pUC origin of replication
   7156..7296    -  misc_feature   bom: basis of mobility region from pBR322
   7398..7437    -  CDS            rop (fragment): Rop protein, which maintains plasmids at low copy number; rop
   7640..7834    -  rep_origin     pVS1 oriV: origin of replication for the Pseudomonas plasmid pVS1 (Heeb et al., 2000)
   7900..8973    -  CDS            pVS1 RepA: replication protein from the Pseudomonas plasmid pVS1 (Heeb et al., 2000)
   9402..10031   -  CDS            pVS1 StaA: stability protein from the Pseudomonas plasmid pVS1 (Heeb et al., 2000)
  10591..10992   -  CDS            Y4CG_SINFN (fragment): Protein inferred from homology: Swiss-Prot protein existence level 3. From Sinorhizobium fredii (strain NBRC 101917 / NGR234).
  11362..11386   -  misc_feature   RB T-DNA repeat: right border repeat from nopaline C58 T-DNA
  11450..11538   +  CDS            lacI (fragment): lac repressor; lacI; The lac repressor binds to the lac operator to inhibit transcription in E. coli. This inhibition can be relieved by adding lactose or isopropyl-β-D-thiogalactopyranoside (IPTG).
  11551..11572   +  protein_bind   CAP binding site: CAP binding activates transcription in the presence of cAMP. E. coli catabolite activator protein
  11587..11617   +  promoter       lac promoter: promoter for the E. coli lac operon
  11621..11643   +  protein_bind   lac operator (fragment): The lac repressor binds to the lac operator to inhibit transcription in E. coli. This inhibition can be relieved by adding lactose or isopropyl-β-D-thiogalactopyranoside (IPTG). lac repressor encoded by lacI
  11674..6       +  misc_feature   MCS (fragment) (across the origin): pUC18/19 multiple cloning site
>Addgene plasmid #224851 | pUBC(k)-AT5G16830-mKOk | addgene full sequence | sequence record 447284 | Addgene NGS Result
TACCCGACGAGTCAGTAATAAACGGCGTCAAAGTGGTTGCAGCCGGCACACACGAGTCGTGTTTATCAAC
TCAAAGCACAAATACTTTTCCTCAACCTAAAAATAAGGCAATTAGCCAAAAACAACTTTGCGTGTAAACA
ACGCTCAATACACGTGTCATTTTATTATTAGCTATTGCTTCACCGCCTTAGCTTTCTCGTGACCTAGTCG
TCCTCGTCTTTTCTTCTTCTTCTTCTATAAAACAATACCCAAAGAGCTCTTCTTCTTCACAATTCAGATT
TCAATTTCTCAAAATCTTAAAAACTTTCTCTCAATTCTCTCTACCGTGATCAAGGTAAATTTCTGTGTTC
CTTATTCTCTCAAAATCTTCGATTTTGTTTTCGTTCGATCCCAATTTCGTATATGTTCTTTGGTTTAGAT
TCTGTTAATCTTAGATCGAAGACGATTTTCTGGGTTTGATCGTTAGATATCATCTTAATTCTCGATTAGG
GTTTCATAGATATCATCCGATTTGTTCAAATAATTTGAGTTTTGTCGAATAATTACTCTTCGATTTGTGA
TTTCTATCTAGATCTGGTGTTAGTTTCTAGTTTGTGCGATCGAATTTGTAGATTAATCTGAGTTTTTCTG
ATTAACACTCGAGTGCGGGATCCTCTAGAGGGCCCATCACAAGTTTGTACAAAAAAGCAGGCTTCATGAG
TTTCCAAGATCTCGAAGCTGGTACTCGATCTCCGGCGCCGAATCGTTTTACCGGTGGGAGACAACAGAGA
CCTTCGTCTCGTGGGGATCCATCTCAGGAGGTCGCCGCCGGGATTTTCAGGATCAGCACGGCTGTCAATT
CCTTCTTCCGCCTCGTTAATTCGATCGGAACACCTAAAGATACTCTTGAATTACGAGATAAGCTGCAAAA
GACAAGGTTACAGATATCCGAATTGGTGAAGAATACTTCAGCTAAACTTAAGGAAGCTAGCGAAGCCGAC
CTTCATGGATCAGCTAGTCAAATTAAGAAGATAGCTGATGCTAAACTGGCAAAAGATTTCCAATCAGTTC
TCAAAGAGTTTCAGAAAGCTCAGAGACTTGCAGCTGAAAGAGAAATAACATATACTCCTGTGGTCACAAA
AGAAATACCTACCAGTTATAATGCACCTGAACTGGATACTGAATCTTTAAGGATCTCCCAGCAGCAAGCT
CTTCTTCTACAATCAAGAAGGCAAGAAGTGGTGTTTTTAGATAACGAGATAACATTCAATGAAGCAATTA
TTGAGGAAAGAGAGCAAGGGATTCGAGAAATTGAAGACCAGATTCGTGATGTGAATGGCATGTTCAAAGA
TCTAGCTCTTATGGTGAACCATCAAGGAAATATTGTCGATGACATCAGCTCTAACCTTGACAACTCACAT
GCTGCAACTACACAAGCCACTGTTCAACTCAGAAAAGCAGCTAAAACTCAAAGATCAAACTCCTCTTTGA
CATGCCTACTTATTCTCATTTTTGGGATTGTTCTACTCATTGTCATCATCGTTGTCTTGGTCGACCCAGC
TTTCTTGTACAAAGTGGTGATGGGACGTCCGCGGAGATCTACGCGTGTCGACTCGAGATATCCAACTAGT
ATGGTGAGCGTTATCAAGCCTGAGATGAAGATGAGGTACTACATGGACGGAAGCGTGAACGGACACGAGT
TCACTATTGAAGGCGAAGGTACTGGAAGGCCTTACGAGGGACATCAAGAGATGACTCTCAGAGTGACCAT
GGCTGAAGGTGGACCTATGCCTTTCGCTTTCGATCTCGTGTCTCACGTGTTCTGCTACGGACACAGAGTG
TTCACTAAGTACCCTGAAGAGATCCCGGACTACTTCAAGCAAGCTTTCCCTGAGGGACTCTCTTGGGAGA
GATCTTTGGAATTCGAGGACGGTGGATCCGCTTCTGTGTCTGCTCATATCTCTCTCAGGGGCAACACCTT
CTACCACAAGAGCAAGTTTACCGGGGTGAACTTCCCTGCTGATGGACCGATCATGCAGAACCAGTCTGTT
GATTGGGAGCCGTCTACTGAGAAGATCACCGCTTCTGATGGTGTGCTCAAGGGTGATGTGACCATGTACC
TTAAGCTCGAAGGTGGTGGAAACCACAAGTGCCAGTTCAAGACTACCTACAAGGCCGCCAAAGAAATCCT
CGAGATGCCTGGTGATCACTACATCGGACATAGGCTCGTGAGAAAGACCGAGGGAAACATCACTGAGCAG
GTTGAGGATGCTGTGGCTCATTCTCAATTGTTATAAGCGGCCATGCTAGAGTCCGCAAAAATCACCAGTC
TCTCTCTACAAATCTATCTCTCTCTATTTTTCTCCAGAATAATGTGTGAGTAGTTCCCAGATAAGGGAAT
TAGGGTTCTTATAGGGTTTCGCTCATGTGTTGAGCATATAAGAAACCCTTAGTATGTATTTGTATTTGTA
AAATACTTCTATCAATAAAATTTCTAATTCCTAAAACCAAAATCCAGTGACCTGCAGGCATGCAAGCTAG
CTTACTAGTGATGCATATTCTATAGTGTCACCTAAATCTGCGGCCGCACTAGTGATATCCCGCGGCCATG
GCGGCCGGGAGCATGCGACGTCGGGCCCAATTCGCCCTATAGTGAGTCGTATTACAATTCACTGGCCGTC
GTTTTACAACGTCGTGACTGGGAAAACCCTGGCGTTACCCAACTTAATCGCCTTGCAGCACATCCCCCTT
TCGCCAGCTGGCGTAATAGCGAAGAGGCCCGCACCGATCGCCCTTCCCAACAGTTGCGCAGCCTGAATGG
CGAATGGAAATTGTAAGCGTTAATGGGTTTCTGGAGTTTAATGAGCTAAGCACATACGTCAGAAACCATT
ATTGCGCGTTCAAAAGTCGCCTAAGGTCACTATCAGCTAGCAAATATTTCTTGTCAAAAATGCTCCACTG
ACGTTCCATAAATTCCCCTCGGTATCCAATTAGAGTCTCATATTCACTCTCAATCCAAATAATCTGCAAT
GGCAATTACCTTATCCGCAACTTCTTTACCTATTTCCGCCCGGATCCGGGCAGGTTCTCCGGCCGCTTGG
GTGGAGAGGCTATTCGGCTATGACTGGGCACAACAGACAATCGGCTGCTCTGATGCCGCCGTGTTCCGGC
TGTCAGCGCAGGGGCGCCCGGTTCTTTTTGTCAAGACCGACCTGTCCGGTGCCCTGAATGAACTGCAGGA
CGAGGCAGCGCGGCTATCGTGGCTGGCCACGACGGGCGTTCCTTGCGCAGCTGTGCTCGACGTTGTCACT
GAAGCGGGAAGGGACTGGCTGCTATTGGGCGAAGTGCCGGGGCAGGATCTCCTGTCATCTCACCTTGCTC
CTGCCGAGAAAGTATCCATCATGGCTGATGCAATGCGGCGGCTGCATACGCTTGATCCGGCTACCTGCCC
ATTCGACCACCAAGCGAAACATCGCATCGAGCGAGCACGTACTCGGATGGAAGCCGGTCTTGTCGATCAG
GATGATCTGGACGAAGAGCATCAGGGGCTCGCGCCAGCCGAACTGTTCGCCAGGCTCAAGGCGCGCATGC
CCGACGGCGAGGATCTCGTCGTGACCCATGGCGATGCCTGCTTGCCGAATATCATGGTGGAAAATGGCCG
CTTTTCTGGATTCATCGACTGTGGCCGGCTGGGTGTGGCGGACCGCTATCAGGACATAGCGTTGGCTACC
CGTGATATTGCTGAAGAGCTTGGCGGCGAATGGGCTGACCGCTTCCTCGTGCTTTACGGTATCGCCGCTC
CCGATTCGCAGCGCATCGCCTTCTATCGCCTTCTTGACGAGTTCTTCTGAGCGGGACTCTGGGGTTCGAA
ATGACCGACCAAGCGACGCCCAACCTGCCATCACGAGATTTCGATTCCACCGCCGCCTTCTATGAAAGGT
TGGGCTTCGGAATCGTTTTCCGGGACGCCGGCTGGATGATCCTCCAGCGCGGGGATCTCATGCTGGAGTT
CTTCGCCCACCCCGATCCAACACTTACGTTTGCAACGTCCAAGAGCAAATAGACCACGAACGCCGGAAGG
TTGCCGCAGCGTGTGGATTGCGTCTCAATTCTCTCTTGCAGGAATGCAATGATGAATATGATACTGACTA
TGAAACTTTGAGGGAATACTGCCTAGCACCGTCACCTCATAACGTGCATCATGCATGCCCTGACAACATG
GAACATCGCTATTTTTCTGAAGAATTATGCTCGTTGGAGGATGTCGCGGCAATTGCAGCTATTGCCAAAA
TCGAAATACCCCTCACGCATGCATTCATCAATATTATTCATGCGGGGAAAGGCAAGATTAATCCAACTGG
CAAATCATCCAGCGTGATTGGTAACTTCAGTTCCAGCGACTTGATTCGTTTTGGTGCTACCCACGTTTTC
AATAAGGACGAGATGGTGGAGTAAAGAAGGAGTGCGTCGAAGCAGATCGTTCAAACATTTGGCAATAAAG
TTTCTTAAGATTGAATCCTGTTGCCGGTCTTGCGATGATTATCATATAATTTCTGTTGAATTACGTTAAG
CATGTAATAATTAACATGTAATGCATGACGTTATTTATGAGATGGGTTTTTATGATTAGAGTCCCGCAAT
TATACATTTAATACGCGATAGAAAACAAAATATAGCGCGCAAACTAGGATAAATTATCGCGCGCGGTGTC
ATCTATGTTACTAGATCGACCGGCATGCAAGCTGATAATTCAATTCGGCGTTAATTCAGTACATTAAAAA
CGTCCGCAATGTGTTATTAAGTTGTCTAAGCGTCAATTTGTTTACACCACAATATATCCTGCCACCAGCC
AGCCAACAGCTCCCCGACCGGCAGCTCGGCACAAAATCACCACTCGATACAGGCAGCCCATCAGTCCGGG
ACGGCGTCAGCGGGAGAGCCGTTGTAAGGCGGCAGACTTTGCTCATGTTACCGATGCTATTCGGAAGAAC
GGCAACTAAGCTGCCGGGTTTGAAACACGGATGATCTCGCGGAGGGTAGCATGTTGATTGTAACGATGAC
AGAGCGTTGCTGCCTGTGATCAATTCGGGCACGAACCCAGTGGACATAAGCCTGTTCGGTTCGTAAGCTG
TAATGCAAGTAGCGTATGCGCTCACGCAACTGGTCCAGAACCTTGACCGAACGCAGCGGTGGTAACGGCG
CAGTGGCGGTTTTCATGGCTTGTTATGACTGTTTTTTTGGGGTACAGTCTATGCCTCGGGCATCCAAGCA
GCAAGCGCGTTACGCCGTGGGTCGATGTTTGATGTTATGGAGCAGCAACGATGTTACGCAGCAGGGCAGT
CGCCCTAAAACAAAGTTAAACATCATGGGGGAAGCGGTGATCGCCGAAGTATCGACTCAACTATCAGAGG
TAGTTGGCGTCATCGAGCGCCATCTCGAACCGACGTTGCTGGCCGTACATTTGTACGGCTCCGCAGTGGA
TGGCGGCCTGAAGCCACACAGTGATATTGATTTGCTGGTTACGGTGACCGTAAGGCTTGATGAAACAACG
CGGCGAGCTTTGATCAACGACCTTTTGGAAACTTCGGCTTCCCCTGGAGAGAGCGAGATTCTCCGCGCTG
TAGAAGTCACCATTGTTGTGCACGACGACATCATTCCGTGGCGTTATCCAGCTAAGCGCGAACTGCAATT
TGGAGAATGGCAGCGCAATGACATTCTTGCAGGTATCTTCGAGCCAGCCACGATCGACATTGATCTGGCT
ATCTTGCTGACAAAAGCAAGAGAACATAGCGTTGCCTTGGTAGGTCCAGCGGCGGAGGAACTCTTTGATC
CGGTTCCTGAACAGGATCTATTTGAGGCGCTAAATGAAACCTTAACGCTATGGAACTCGCCGCCCGACTG
GGCTGGCGATGAGCGAAATGTAGTGCTTACGTTGTCCCGCATTTGGTACAGCGCAGTAACCGGCAAAATC
GCGCCGAAGGATGTCGCTGCCGACTGGGCAATGGAGCGCCTGCCGGCCCAGTATCAGCCCGTCATACTTG
AAGCTAGACAGGCTTATCTTGGACAAGAAGAAGATCGCTTGGCCTCGCGCGCAGATCAGTTGGAAGAATT
TGTCCACTACGTGAAAGGCGAGATCACCAAGGTAGTCGGCAAATAATGTCTAGCTAGAAATTCGTTCAAG
CCGACGCCGCTTCGCGGCGCGGCTTAACTCAAGCGTTAGATGCACTAAGCACATAATTGCTCACAGCCAA
ACTATCAGGTCAAGTCTGCTTTTATTATTTTTAAGCGTGCATAATAAGCCCTACACAAATTGGGAGATAT
ATCATGCATGACCAAAATCCCTTAACGTGAGTTTTCGTTCCACTGAGCGTCAGACCCCGTAGAAAAGATC
AAAGGATCTTCTTGAGATCCTTTTTTTCTGCGCGTAATCTGCTGCTTGCAAACAAAAAAACCACCGCTAC
CAGCGGTGGTTTGTTTGCCGGATCAAGAGCTACCAACTCTTTTTCCGAAGGTAACTGGCTTCAGCAGAGC
GCAGATACCAAATACTGTCCTTCTAGTGTAGCCGTAGTTAGGCCACCACTTCAAGAACTCTGTAGCACCG
CCTACATACCTCGCTCTGCTAATCCTGTTACCAGTGGCTGCTGCCAGTGGCGATAAGTCGTGTCTTACCG
GGTTGGACTCAAGACGATAGTTACCGGATAAGGCGCAGCGGTCGGGCTGAACGGGGGGTTCGTGCACACA
GCCCAGCTTGGAGCGAACGACCTACACCGAACTGAGATACCTACAGCGTGAGCTATGAGAAAGCGCCACG
CTTCCCGAAGGGAGAAAGGCGGACAGGTATCCGGTAAGCGGCAGGGTCGGAACAGGAGAGCGCACGAGGG
AGCTTCCAGGGGGAAACGCCTGGTATCTTTATAGTCCTGTCGGGTTTCGCCACCTCTGACTTGAGCGTCG
ATTTTTGTGATGCTCGTCAGGGGGGCGGAGCCTATGGAAAAACGCCAGCAACGCGGCCTTTTTACGGTTC
CTGGCCTTTTGCTGGCCTTTTGCTCACATGTTCTTTCCTGCGTTATCCCCTGATTCTGTGGATAACCGTA
TTACCGCCTTTGAGTGAGCTGATACCGCTCGCCGCAGCCGAACGACCGAGCGCAGCGAGTCAGTGAGCGA
GGAAGCGGAAGAGCGCCTGATGCGGTATTTTCTCCTTACGCATCTGTGCGGTATTTCACACCGCATATGG
TGCACTCTCAGTACAATCTGCTCTGATGCCGCATAGTTAAGCCAGTATACACTCCGCTATCGCTACGTGA
CTGGGTCATGGCTGCGCCCCGACACCCGCCAACACCCGCTGACGCGCCCTGACGGGCTTGTCTGCTCCCG
GCATCCGCTTACAGACAAGCTGTGACCGTCTCCGGGAGCTGCATGTGTCAGAGGTTTTCACCGTCATCAC
CGAAACGCGCGAGGCAGGGTGCCTTGATGTGGGCGCCGGCGGTCGAGTGGCGACGGCGCGGCTTGTCCGC
GCCCTGGTAGATTGCCTGGCCGTAGGCCAGCCATTTTTGAGCGGCCAGCGGCCGCGATAGGCCGACGCGA
AGCGGCGGGGCGTAGGGAGCGCAGCGACCGAAGGGTAGGCGCTTTTTGCAGCTCTTCGGCTGTGCGCTGG
CCAGACAGTTATGCACAGGCCAGGCGGGTTTTAAGAGTTTTAATAAGTTTTAAAGAGTTTTAGGCGGAAA
AATCGCCTTTTTTCTCTTTTATATCAGTCACTTACATGTGTGACCGGTTCCCAATGTACGGCTTTGGGTT
CCCAATGTACGGGTTCCGGTTCCCAATGTACGGCTTTGGGTTCCCAATGTACGTGCTATCCACAGGAAAG
AGACCTTTTCGACCTTTTTCCCCTGCTAGGGCAATTTGCCCTAGCATCTGCTCCGTACATTAGGAACCGG
CGGATGCTTCGCCCTCGATCAGGTTGCGGTAGCGCATGACTAGGATCGGGCCAGCCTGCCCCGCCTCCTC
CTTCAAATCGTACTCCGGCAGGTCATTTGACCCGATCAGCTTGCGCACGGTGAAACAGAACTTCTTGAAC
TCTCCGGCGCTGCCACTGCGTTCGTAGATCGTCTTGAACAACCATCTGGCTTCTGCCTTGCCTGCGGCGC
GGCGTGCCAGGCGGTAGAGAAAACGGCCGATGCCGGGATCGATCAAAAAGTAATCGGGGTGAACCGTCAG
CACGTCCGGGTTCTTGCCTTCTGTGATCTCGCGGTACATCCAATCAGCTAGCTCGATCTCGATGTACTCC
GGCCGCCCGGTTTCGCTCTTTACGATCTTGTAGCGGCTAATCAAGGCTTCACCCTCGGATACCGTCACCA
GGCGGCCGTTCTTGGCCTTCTTCGTACGCTGCATGGCAACGTGCGTGGTGTTTAACCGAATGCAGGTTTC
TACCAGGTCGTCTTTCTGCTTTCCGCCATCGGCTCGCCGGCAGAACTTGAGTACGTCCGCAACGTGTGGA
CGGAACACGCGGCCGGGCTTGTCTCCCTTCCCTTCCCGGTATCGGTTCATGGATTCGGTTAGATGGGAAA
CCGCCATCAGTACCAGGTCGTAATCCCACACACTGGCCATGCCGGCCGGCCCTGCGGAAACCTCTACGTG
CCCGTCTGGAAGCTCGTAGCGGATCACCTCGCCAGCTCGTCGGTCACGCTTCGACAGACGGAAAACGGCC
ACGTCCATGATGCTGCGACTATCGCGGGTGCCCACGTCATAGAGCATCGGAACGAAAAAATCTGGTTGCT
CGTCGCCCTTGGGCGGCTTCCTAATCGACGGCGCACCGGCTGCCGGCGGTTGCCGGGATTCTTTGCGGAT
TCGATCAGCGGCCGCTTGCCACGATTCACCGGGGCGTGCTTCTGCCTCGATGCGTTGCCGCTGGGCGGCC
TGCGCGGCCTTCAACTTCTCCACCAGGTCATCACCCAGCGCCGCGCCGATTTGTACCGGGCCGGATGGTT
TGCGACCGCTCACGCCGATTCCTCGGGCTTGGGGGTTCCAGTGCCATTGCAGGGCCGGCAGACAACCCAG
CCGCTTACGCCTGGCCAACCGCCCGTTCCTCCACACATGGGGCATTCCACGGCGTCGGTGCCTGGTTGTT
CTTGATTTTCCATGCCGCCTCCTTTAGCCGCTAAAATTCATCTACTCATTTATTCATTTGCTCATTTACT
CTGGTAGCTGCGCGATGTATTCAGATAGCAGCTCGGTAATGGTCTTGCCTTGGCGTACCGCGTACATCTT
CAGCTTGGTGTGATCCTCCGCCGGCAACTGAAAGTTGACCCGCTTCATGGCTGGCGTGTCTGCCAGGCTG
GCCAACGTTGCAGCCTTGCTGCTGCGTGCGCTCGGACGGCCGGCACTTAGCGTGTTTGTGCTTTTGCTCA
TTTTCTCTTTACCTCATTAACTCAAATGAGTTTTGATTTAATTTCAGCGGCCAGCGCCTGGACCTCGCGG
GCAGCGTCGCCCTCGGGTTCTGATTCAAGAACGGTTGTGCCGGCGGCGGCAGTGCCTGGGTAGCTCACGC
GCTGCGTGATACGGGACTCAAGAATGGGCAGCTCGTACCCGGCCAGCGCCTCGGCAACCTCACCGCCGAT
GCGCGTGCCTTTGATCGCCCGCGACACGACAAAGGCCGCTTGTAGCCTTCCATCCGTGACCTCAATGCGC
TGCTTAACCAGCTCCACCAGGTCGGCGGTGGCCCATATGTCGTAAGGGCTTGGCTGCACCGGAATCAGCA
CGAAGTCGGCTGCCTTGATCGCGGACACAGCCAAGTCCGCCGCCTGGGGCGCTCCGTCGATCACTACGAA
GTCGCGCCGGCCGATGGCCTTCACGTCGCGGTCAATCGTCGGGCGGTCGATGCCGACAACGGTTAGCGGT
TGATCTTCCCGCACGGCCGCCCAATCGCGGGCACTGCCCTGGGGATCGGAATCGACTAACAGAACATCGG
CCCCGGCGAGTTGCAGGGCGCGGGCTAGATGGGTTGCGATGGTCGTCTTGCCTGACCCGCCTTTCTGGTT
AAGTACAGCGATAACCTTCATGCGTTCCCCTTGCGTATTTGTTTATTTACTCATCGCATCATATACGCAG
CGACCGCATGACGCAAGCTGTTTTACTCAAATACACATCACCTTTTTAGACGGCGGCGCTCGGTTTCTTC
AGCGGCCAAGCTGGCCGGCCAGGCCGCCAGCTTGGCATCAGACAAACCGGCCAGGATTTCATGCAGCCGC
ACGGTTGAGACGTGCGCGGGCGGCTCGAACACGTACCCGGCCGCGATCATCTCCGCCTCGATCTCTTCGG
TAATGAAAAACGGTTCGTCCTGGCCGTCCTGGTGCGGTTTCATGCTTGTTCCTCTTGGCGTTCATTCTCG
GCGGCCGCCAGGGCGTCGGCCTCGGTCAATGCGTCCTCACGGAAGGCACCGCGCCGCCTGGCCTCGGTGG
GCGTCACTTCCTCGCTGCGCTCAAGTGCGCGGTACAGGGTCGAGCGATGCACGCCAAGCAGTGCAGCCGC
CTCTTTCACGGTGCGGCCTTCCTGGTCGATCAGCTCGCGGGCGTGCGCGATCTGTGCCGGGGTGAGGGTA
GGGCGGGGGCCAAACTTCACGCCTCGGGCCTTGGCGGCCTCGCGCCCGCTCCGGGTGCGGTCGATGATTA
GGGAACGCTCGAACTCGGCAATGCCGGCGAACACGGTCAACACCATGCGGCCGGCCGGCGTGGTGGTGTC
GGCCCACGGCTCTGCCAGGCTACGCAGGCCCGCGCCGGCCTCCTGGATGCGCTCGGCAATGTCCAGTAGG
TCGCGGGTGCTGCGGGCCAGGCGGTCTAGCCTGGTCACTGTCACAACGTCGCCAGGGCGTAGGTGGTCAA
GCATCCTGGCCAGCTCCGGGCGGTCGCGCCTGGTGCCGGTGATCTTCTCGGAAAACAGCTTGGTGCAGCC
GGCCGCGTGCAGTTCGGCCCGTTGGTTGGTCAAGTCCTGGTCGTCGGTGCTGACGCGGGCATAGCCCAGC
AGGCCAGCGGCGGCGCTCTTGTTCATGGCGTAATGTCTCCGGTTCTAGTCGCAAGTATTCTACTTTATGC
GACTAAAACACGCGACAAGAAAACGCCAGGAAAAGGGCAGGGCGGCAGCCTGTCGCGTAACTTAGGACTT
GTGCGACATGTCGTTTTCAGAAGACGGCTGCACTGAACGTCAGAAGCCGACTGCACTATAGCAGCGGAGG
GGTTGGATCAAAGTACTTTAAAGTACTTTAAAGTACTTTAAAGTACTTTGATCCCGAGGGGAACCCTGTG
GTTGGCATGCACATACAAATGGACGAACGGATAAACCTTTTCACGCCCTTTTAAATATCCGATTATTCTA
ATAAACGCTCTTTTCTCTTAGGTTTACCCGCCAATATATCCTGTCAAACACTGATAGTTTAAACTGAAGG
CGGGAAACGACAATCTGATCCAAGCTCAAGCTGCTCTAGCCAATACGCAAACCGCCTCTCCCCGCGCGTT
GGCCGATTCATTAATGCAGCTGGCACGACAGGTTTCCCGACTGGAAAGCGGGCAGTGAGCGCAACGCAAT
TAATGTGAGTTAGCTCACTCATTAGGCACCCCAGGCTTTACACTTTATGCTTCCGGCTCGTATGTTGTGT
GGAATTGTGAGCGGATAACAATTTCACACAGGAAACAGCTATGACATGATTACGAATTCGAGCTCGG
